Addgene plasmid #84461: pTH103
Purpose: pJB38-NWMN29-30 + SarA_P1-YFP-Term
Depositing lab: Reindert Nijland. Depositing organization: University Medical Centre Utrecht. Publication: Fluorescent reporters for markerless genomic integration in Staphylococcus aureus. de Jong NW, van der Horst T, van Strijp JA, Nijland R. Sci Rep. 2017 Mar 7;7:43889. doi: 10.1038/srep43889. PubMed 28266573.
Backbone
  Vector backbone: pJB38-NWMN2930
  Backbone size w/o insert (bp): 8815
  Total vector size (bp): 9945
  Selectable markers: also contains Chloramphenicol resistance gene, but only functional in Gram-postive bacteria.
Growth in bacteria
  Bacterial resistance: Ampicillin, 100 μg/mL
  Growth temperature: 37°C
  Growth strain: E.coli DC10b (described in doi: 10.1128/mBio.00537-12)
  Copy number: High Copy
Gene/Insert
  Gene/Insert name: SarA_P1-YFP from pTH3
  Insert size (bp): 1130
  Cloning method: Restriction Enzyme; 5′ cloning site EcoRV (destroyed during cloning); 3′ cloning site EcoRV (destroyed during cloning)
  Sequencing primers: 5′ CATAATGTGTTGTAAACATTTTTTTTG; 3′ TATGTCACTTATCCTTTTGGAAATG
Terms and licenses: Academic/Nonprofit Terms; Industry Terms: Not Available to Industry
How to cite: pTH103 was a gift from Reindert Nijland (Addgene plasmid # 84461 ; http://n2t.net/addgene:84461 ; RRID:Addgene_84461)
