[The description below was written by a language model from this plasmid's Addgene catalogue record and pLannotate feature annotations shown in this document.]
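Description:
pTH103 is an E. coli–Staphylococcus aureus shuttle plasmid built for markerless chromosomal integration of a yellow fluorescent reporter into S. aureus. It derives from pJB38-NWMN2930, an allelic-exchange backbone. In E. coli it replicates from a high-copy ColE1/pUC-type origin and is selected with ampicillin through the bla gene. In Gram-positive hosts it relies on pE194-type replication functions (repF and the Cop-6 regulator), with selection through a staphylococcal chloramphenicol acetyltransferase gene, which the record notes is functional only in Gram-positive bacteria. The backbone also carries Tn10 TetR, two tet operators next to a secY fragment, and remnants of pre/mob, ermC, rop and bom. The TetR-controlled secY fragment looks like an inducible counterselection module for recovering cells that have lost the plasmid, although the record does not describe its function.

The payload is a roughly 1.1 kb SarA_P1-YFP-terminator cassette taken from pTH3 and inserted at an EcoRV site that was destroyed during cloning. The annotation identifies the fluorescent protein as Venus, followed by a lambda t0 terminator. The SarA P1 promoter named in the catalogue entry is not itself annotated but presumably lies upstream of the Venus coding sequence. The cassette is flanked by chromosomal segments, one matching the S. aureus dus gene and another weakly annotated as a human SQOR homologue, probably a staphylococcal gene. These appear to be the homology arms for the NWMN29-30 locus implied by the backbone name. Double recombination would place the reporter in the genome without a resistance marker, giving fluorescently labelled S. aureus strains.
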