Features (pLannotate 1.2.2; 22 found; start..end, strand, type, name):
     11..490     +  CDS            SQOR (fragment): SQOR_HUMAN - Also known as SQRDL From Homo sapiens (Human).
   1008..1039    -  misc_feature   MCS (fragment): pUC18/19 multiple cloning site
   1327..2037    +  CDS            Venus: Venus is a basic (constitutively fluorescent) yellow fluorescent protein published in 2002, derived from Aequorea victoria. It is reported to be a rapidly-maturing weak dimer with moderate acid sensitivity.
   2080..2114    +  terminator     lambda t0 terminator: minimal transcription terminator from phage lambda (Scholtissek and Grosse, 1987)
   2299..2940    -  CDS            dus (fragment): DUS_STAAN - Experimental evidence at protein level: Swiss-Prot protein existence level 1. Catalyzes the synthesis of 5,6-dihydrouridine (D), a modified base found in the D-loop of most tRNAs, via the reduction of the C5-C6 double bond in target uridines. From Staphylococcus aureus (strain N315).
   2942..2986    +  misc_feature   MCS (fragment): pUC18/19 multiple cloning site
   3072..3185    -  CDS            cop (fragment): COP1_STAAU - Protein predicted: Swiss-Prot protein existence level 4. Putative control of replication message. From Staphylococcus aureus.
   3211..3858    -  CDS            cat: CAT1_STAAU - Experimental evidence at transcript level: Swiss-Prot protein existence level 2. This enzyme is an effector of chloramphenicol resistance in bacteria. From Staphylococcus aureus.
   4030..4158    -  CDS            cop (fragment): COP1_STAAU - Protein predicted: Swiss-Prot protein existence level 4. Putative control of replication message. From Staphylococcus aureus.
   4364..4930    +  CDS            secY (fragment): SECY_STAAN - Experimental evidence at protein level: Swiss-Prot protein existence level 1. The central subunit of the protein translocation channel SecYEG. Consists of two halves formed by TMs 1-5 and 6-10. These two domains form a lateral gate at the front which open onto the bilayer between TMs 2 and 7, and are clamped together by SecE at the back. The channel is closed by both a pore ring composed of hydrophobic SecY resides and a short helix (helix 2A) on the extracellular side of the membrane which forms a plug. The plug probably moves laterally to allow the channel to open. The ring and
   4941..4959    -  protein_bind   tet operator: bacterial operator O1 for the tetR and tetA genes tetracycline repressor TetR
   5030..5048    -  protein_bind   tet operator: bacterial operator O1 for the tetR and tetA genes tetracycline repressor TetR
   5073..5696    +  CDS            TetR: tetracycline repressor TetR; tetR from transposon Tn10; TetR binds to the tetracycline operator tetO to inhibit transcription. This inhibition can be relieved by adding tetracycline or doxycycline.
   5745..5879    +  CDS            ermC' (fragment): ERM_BACIU - Experimental evidence at protein level: Swiss-Prot protein existence level 1. This protein produces a dimethylation of the adenine residue at position 2085 in 23S rRNA, resulting in reduced affinity between ribosomes and macrolide-lincosamide-streptogramin B antibiotics. From Bacillus subtilis.
   6030..6626    -  CDS            repF: REPY_STAAU - Also known as repC. Protein inferred from homology: Swiss-Prot protein existence level 3. Is essential for plasmid replication. Nicks the positive strand at the plus origin of replication. From Staphylococcus aureus.
   6710..6874    -  CDS            COP6_STAAU: Experimental evidence at protein level: Swiss-Prot protein existence level 1. Acts in trans as a negative regulatory element in pE194 replication. From Staphylococcus aureus.
   7255..7653    -  CDS            pre (fragment): PRE1_STAAU - Also known as mob. Protein inferred from homology: Swiss-Prot protein existence level 3. The interaction of the RSA site and the PRE protein may not only serves a function in plasmid maintenance, but may also contributes to the distribution of small antibiotic resistance plasmids among Gram- positive bacteria. From Staphylococcus aureus.
   7654..7693    +  CDS            rop (fragment): Rop protein, which maintains plasmids at low copy number; rop
   7795..7935    +  misc_feature   bom: basis of mobility region from pBR322
   8121..8709    -  rep_origin     ori: high-copy-number ColE1/pMB1/pBR322/pUC origin of replication
   8880..9740    -  CDS            AmpR: β-lactamase; bla; confers resistance to ampicillin, carbenicillin, and related antibiotics
   9741..9845    -  promoter       AmpR promoter: bla
>Addgene plasmid #84461 | pTH103 | depositor full sequence | sequence record 163705 | pTH103 sequence 9945 bps
GAATTCAGTGGCTACATTCGAACATATCAAAGCATACGATAGAAAAACAATAAGTTATGATATGTTACAT
GTAACACCACCTATGGGTCCCTTAGATGTAGTAAAAGAAAGTACACTTTCAGATAGTGAGGGTTGGGTAG
ATGTTAACCCAACCACATTACAGCATAAAAGCTACTCTAATGTATTTGCACTTGGTGATGCTTCAAATGT
ACCTACTTCAAAAACAGGCGCAGCTATTCGTAAGCAAGCACCTATCGTCGCTAATAATTTATTGCAAGTG
ATGAATAATCAAATGTTAACGCATCATTATGATGGTTATACTTCATGCCCTATTGTTACTGGATATAATA
GGTTAATACTTGCAGAGTTTGATTATAATAAAAATACTAAAGAAACAATGCCGTTTAATCAGGCCAAAGA
ACGTAGAAGTATGTATATATTTAAGAAAGATTTATTACCTAAAATGTATTGGTACGGCATGCTAAAAGGA
TTAATATAATAAAGTACAGAAAACAATAAATTTTTAATGAAAAATCTTTTACTATAAAAGATTAAGTATT
TAAATGACGTGTCAGTGTTGTGTTTATATGTCGTGAATTTTTAGCTCTAAATAGTATAAGATTGAAAAAG
TTGTTACTGTTTTAAATGATCACGATGAAGTCATTCAATAAGAATGATTATGAAAATAGAAACAGCAGTA
AGATATTTTCTAATTGAAAATCATCTCACTGCTGTTTTTTAAAGGTTTATACCTCATCCTCTAAATTATT
TAAAAATAATTAATGGTATTTGAGCACGTTTAGCGACTTTATGACTGACATTACCAATTTCCATTTCTTG
CCAGATATTCAAACCACGTGTACTCAAAATGATAGCTTGGTATGTACCTCCAATAGTAATTTCAATAACT
TTGTCTGTTGAACACTAAGAGCAATTTTAATTTCATAATGTGTTGTAAACATTTTTTTTGATTGGAGTTT
TTTTCTGAGTTAAACGATATATCGCGATTGCATGCCTGCAGGTCGACTCTAGAGGATCCGCTAGCCTGAT
ATTTTTGACTAAACCAAATGCTAACCCAGAAATACAATCACTGTGTCTAATGAATAATTTGTTTTATAAA
CACTTTTTTGTTTACTTCTCATTTTTAATTAGTTATAATTAACTAAATAATAGAGCATTAAATATATTTA
ATAAAACTTATTTAATGCAAAATTATGACTAACATATCTATAATAAATAAAGATTAGATATCAATATATT
ATCGGGCAAATGTATCGAGCAAGATGCATCGGATCCCCGGGTACCTTAGGAGGATGATTATTTATGAGTA
AAGGAGAAGAACTTTTCACTGGAGTTGTCCCAATTCTTGTTGAATTAGATGGTGATGTTAATGGGCACAA
ATTTTCTGTCAGTGGAGAGGGTGAAGGTGATGCAACATACGGAAAACTTACCCTTAAACTTATTTGCACT
ACTGGAAAACTACCTGTTCCATGGCCAACACTTGTCACTACTCTTGGATATGGTCTTCAATGCTTTGCGA
GATACCCAGATCATATGAAACAGCATGACTTTTTCAAGAGTGCCATGCCCGAAGGTTATGTACAGGAAAG
AACTATATTTTTCAAAGATGACGGGAACTACAAGACACGTGCTGAAGTCAAGTTTGAAGGTGATACCCTT
GTTAATAGAATCGAGTTAAAAGGTATTGATTTTAAAGAAGATGGAAACATTCTTGGACACAAATTGGAAT
ACAACTATAACTCACACAATGTATACATCACAGCAGACAAACAAAAGAATGGAATCAAAGCTAACTTCAA
AATTAGACACAACATTGAAGATGGAGGTGTTCAACTAGCAGACCATTATCAACAAAATACTCCAATTGGC
GATGGCCCTGTCCTTTTACCAGACAACCATTACCTGTCCTATCAATCTGCCCTTTCGAAAGATCCCAACG
AAAAGAGAGACCACATGGTCCTTCTTGAGTTTGTAACAGCTGCTGGGATTACACTTGGCATGGACGAGCT
GTACAAGTAAGAATTCGTAATCATGTCATAGCTGTTTCCTGTGTGTTAATTCAGAACGCTCGGTTGCCGC
CGGGCGTTTTTTATGCAGCTCGCGATATATCCTGATGTATTTTTAATTTTGCACCATTTCCAAAAGGATA
AGTGACATAAGTAAAAAGGCATCATCGGGAGTTATCCTATCAGGAAAACCAAGATAATACCTAAGTAGAA
AGTGTTCAATCCGTGTTAAATTGGGAAATATCATCCATAAACTTTATTACTCATACTATAATTCAATTTT
AACGTCTTCGTCCATTTGGGCTTCAAATTCATCGAGTAGTGCTCGTGCTTCTGCAATTGATTGTGTGTTC
ATCAATTGATGTCGAAGTTCGCTAGCGCCTCTTATGCCACGCACATAGATTTTAAAGAATCTACGCAAGC
TCTTGAATTGTCGTATTTCATCTTTTTCATATTTGTTAAACAATGATAAATGCAATCTCAATAGATCTAA
TAGTTCCTTGCTTGTGTGTTCGCGTGGTTCTTTTTCAAAAGCGAATGGATTGTGGAAAATGCCTCTACCA
ATCATGACGCCATCAATGCCATATTTTTCTGCCAGTTCAAGTCCTGTTTTTCTATCGGGAATATCACCGT
TAATTGTTAACAATGTATTTGGTGCAATTTCGTCACGTAAATTTTTAATAGCTTCGATTAATTCCCAATG
TGCATCTACTTTACTCATTTCTTTACGTGTACGAAGATGAATAGATAAATTGGCAATGTCTTGTTCGAAG
ACGTGCTTCAACCAATCTTTCCATTCATCGATTTCATAGTAGCCAAGGCGTGTTTTAACACTTACCGGAA
GCCCACCTGCTTTAGTCGCTTGAATAATTTCGGCAGCAACGTCAGGTCTTAAGATTAAGCCGGAACCCTT
ACGGTACCCGGGGATCCTCTAGAGTCGACCTGCAGGCATGCAAGCTCTGATTTCACTTTTTGCATTCTAC
AAACTGCATAACTCATATGTAAATCGCTCCTTTTTAGGTGGCACAAATGTGAGGCATTTTCGCTCTTTCC
GGCGAGGCTAGTTACCCTTAAGTTATTGGTATGACTGGTTTTAAGCGCAAAAAAAGTTGCTTTTTCGTAC
CTATTAATGTATCGTTAGAAAACCGACTGTAAAAAGTACAGTCGGCATTATCTCATATTATAAAAGCCAG
TCATTAGGCCTATCTGACAATTCCTGAATAGAGTTCATAAACAATCCTGCATGATAACCATCACAAACAG
AATGATGTACCTGTAAAGATAGCGGTAAATATATTGAATTACCTTTATTAATGAATTTTCCTGCTGTAAT
AATGGGTAGAAGGTAATTACTATTATTATTGATATTTAAGTTAAACCCAGTAAATGAAGTCCATGGAATA
ATAGAAAGAGAAAAAGCATTTTCAGGTATAGGTGTTTTGGGAAACAATTTCCCCGAACCATTATATTTCT
CTACATCAGAAAGGTATAAATCATAAAACTCTTTGAAGTCATTCTTTACAGGAGTCCAAATACCAGAGAA
TGTTTTAGATACACCATCAAAAATTGTATAAAGTGGCTCTAACTTATCCCAATAACCTAACTCTCCGTCG
CTATTGTAACCAGTTCTAAAAGCTGTATTTGAGTTTATCACCCTTGTCACTAAGAAAATAAATGCAGGGT
AAAATTTATATCCTTCTTGTTTTATGTTTCGGTATAAAACACTAATATCAATTTCTGTGGTTATACTAAA
AGTCGTTTGTTGGTTCAAATAATGATTAAATATCTCTTTTCTCTTCCAATTGTCTAAATCAATTTTATTA
AAGTTCATTTGATATGCCTCCTAAATTTTTATCTAAAGTGAATTTAGGAGGCTTACTTGTCTGCTTTCTT
CATTAGAATCAATCCTTTTTTAAAAGTCAATATTACTGTAACATAAATATATATTTTAAAAATATCCCAC
TTTATCCAATTTTCGTTTGTTGAACTAATGGGTGCTTTAGTTGAAGAATAAAGACCACATTAAAAAATGT
GGTCTTTTGTGTTTTTTTAAAGGATTTGAGCGTAGCGAAAAATCCTTTTCTTTCTTATCTTGATAATAAG
GGTAACTATTGCCGGGATAGACTGTAACATTCTCACGCATAAAATCCCCTTTCATTTTCTAATGTAAATC
TATTACCTTATTATTAATTCAATTCGCTCATAATTAATCCTTTTTCTTATTACGCAAAATGGCCCGATTT
AAGCACACCCTTTATTCCGTTAATGCGCCATGACAGCCATGATAATTACTAATACTAGGAGAAGTTAATA
AATACGGGTGATCTAATGATTCAATGATTCAAACCCTTGTGAACTTCTTTAGAACAAAAGAGGTTCGTAA
CAAGATTTTCTTCACACTAGCAATGTTAGTAATTTTTAAAATAGGGACTTATATACCAGCTCCAGGAGTA
AATCCTGCAGCTTTTGATAATCCCCAAGGTTCTCAAGGTGCCACTGAGTTATTAAATACTTTTGGTGGCG
GAGCCTTGAAACGATTTTCTATTTTTGCAATGGGTATTGTACCCTACATCACTGCATCAATCGTAATGCA
ATTATTACAAATGGATATTGTCCCTAAATTCTCAGAATGGGCAAAACAAGGTGAAGTAGGTAGAAGAAAG
TTAAATAACGTTACTCGTTATTTAGCAATTTCTTTAGCATTTATCCAATCTATAGGTATGGCATTCCAAT
TTAATAATTATCTCAAAGGTGCGCTGATTATCAATCAGTCAATTATGAGTTATTTATTAATAGCACTAGT
TTTGACAGCAGGAACTGCTTTCTTAATATGGCTTGGTGATCAAATCACTCAGTTCGGTGTTGGTAATGGT
ATTTCTATTATCATATTCCCATCAAGCTTATTTTAATTATACTCTATCAATGATAGAGTGTCAATATTTT
TTTTAGTTTTTCATGAACTCGATCGAGGGGATCCAAATAAAAAACTAGTTTGACAAATAACTCTATCAAT
GATAGAGTGTCAACAAAAAGGAGGAATTAATGATGTCTAGATTAGATAAAAGTAAAGTGATTAACAGCGC
ATTAGAGCTGCTTAATGAGGTCGGAATCGAAGGTTTAACAACCCGTAAACTCGCCCAGAAGCTAGGTGTA
GAGCAGCCTACATTGTATTGGCATGTAAAAAATAAGCGGGCTTTGCTCGACGCCTTAGCCATTGAGATGT
TAGATAGGCACCATACTCACTTTTGCCCTTTAGAAGGGGAAAGCTGGCAAGATTTTTTACGTAATAACGC
TAAAAGTTTTAGATGTGCTTTACTAAGTCATCGCGATGGAGCAAAAGTACATTTAGGTACACGGCCTACA
GAAAAACAGTATGAAACTCTCGAAAATCAATTAGCCTTTTTATGCCAACAAGGTTTTTCACTAGAGAATG
CATTATATGCACTCAGCGCTGTGGGGCATTTTACTTTAGGTTGCGTATTGGAAGATCAAGAGCATCAAGT
CGCTAAAGAAGAAAGGGAAACACCTACTACTGATAGTATGCCGCCATTATTACGACAAGCTATCGAATTA
TTTGATCACCAAGGTGCAGAGCCAGCCTTCTTATTCGGCCTTGAATTGATCATATGCGGATTAGAAAAAC
AACTTAAATGTGAAAGTGGGTCTTAAAAGCAGCATAACCTTTTTCCGTGATGGTAACTTCACGGTAACCA
AGATAACAAAGAATACAAGAAAATATTTACAAAAAATCAATTTAACAATTCCTTAAAACATGCAGGAATT
GACGATTTAAACAATATTAGCTTTGAACAATTCTTATCTCTTTTCAATAGCTATAAATTATTTAATAAGT
AAGTTAAGGGATGCATAAACTGCATCCCTTAACTTGTTTTTCGTGTGCCTATTTTTTGTGAATCGATTAT
GTCTTTTGCGCAGTCGGCTTAAACCAGTTTTCGCTGGTGCGAAAAAAGAGTGTCTTGTGACACCTAAATT
CAAAATCTATCGGTCAGATTTATACCGATTTGATTTTATATATTCTTGAATAACATACGCCGAGTTATCA
CATAAAAGCGGGAACCAATCATCAAATTTAAACTTCATTGCATAATCCATTAAACTCTTAAATTCTACGA
TTCCTTGTTCATCAATAAACTCAATCATTTCTTTAATTAATTTATATCTATCTGTTGTTGTTTTCTTTAA
TAATTCATCAACATCTACACCGCCATAAACTATCATATCTTCTTTTTGATATTTAAATTTATTAGGATCG
TCCATGTGAAGCATATATCTCACAAGACCTTTCACACTTCCTGCAATCTGCGGAATAGTCGCATTCAATT
CTTCTGTAATTATTTTTATCTGTTCATAAGATTTATTACCCTCATACATCACTAGAATATGATAATGCTC
TTTTTTCATCCTATCTTCTGTATCAGTATCCCTATCATGTAATGGAGACACTACAAATTGAATGTGTAAC
TCTTTTAAATACTCTAACCACTCGGCTTTTGCTGATTCTGGATATAAAACAAATGTCCAATTACGTCCTC
TTGAATTTTTCTTGTTTTCAGTTTCTTTTATTACATTTTCGCTCATGATATAATAACGGTGCTAATACAT
TTAACAAAATTTAGTCATAGATAGGCAGCATGCCAGTGCTGTCTATCTTTTTTTGTTTAAAATGCACCGT
ATTCCTCCTTTGCATATTTTTTTATTAGAATACCGGTTGCATCTGATTTGCTAATATTATATTTTTCTTT
GATTCTATTTAATATCTCATTTTCTTCTGTTGTAAGTCTTAAAGTAACAGCAACTTTTTTCTCTTCTTTT
CTATCTACAACCATCACTGTACCTCCCAACATCTGTTTTTTTCACTTTAACATAAAAAACAACCTTTTAA
CATTAAAAACCCAATATTTATTTATTTGTTTGGACAATGGACAATGGACACCTAGGGGGGAGGTCGTAGT
ACCCCCCTATGTTTTCTCCCCTAAATAACCCCAAAAATCTAAGAAAAAAAGACCTCAAAAAGGTCTTTAA
TTAACATCTCAAATTTCGCATTTATTCCAATTTCCTTTTTGCGTGTGATGCGCTGCGTCCATTAAAAATC
CTAGAGCTTTGCAACCGAAAGTTAATAGCTGTCGCTACTACTTTCGCTTACGCTCTAAGTATATTTTAAG
GACTGTCACACGCAAAAAGTTTTCTCGGCATAAAAGTACCTCTACATCTCTAAATCGTCTGTACGCTGTT
TCTCACGCTTTCTATCGACCTTCTGGACATTATCCTGTACAACATCCATAAACTGTCCCACACGCTCGAA
TTTGGAATCATTAAAGAATTTCTCTTTAAGCCTATTAAACCCTTTCTCAAACCCAGGGAAATTCGCCCTC
GCAGCACGATATAAAGTCACTGTACTATCTTGAAATTTCTCTGATACATTCAACTGCTCATTCAAACTAT
CATTCTCTCGCTTTAATTTATTAACCTCTTTACTTTTTTCGTGATACCCCTCTTTCCATGTATTCACTAC
TTCTTTCAAACTCTCTCTACGTTTTTTTAATTCTTGATTTTCTGTGTAATAGTCTGTGCTCTTAATATTT
TCGTAATCATCAACAATCCGTTCCTGCCTCGCGCGTTTCGGTGATGACGGTGAAAACCTCTGACACATGC
AGCTCCCGGAGACGGTCACAGCTTGTCTGTAAGCGGATGCCGGGAGCAGACAAGCCCGTCAGGGCGCGTC
AGCGGGTGTTGGCGGGTGTCGGGGCGCAGCCATGACCCAGTCACGTAGCGATAGCGGAGTGTATACTGGC
TTAACTATGCGGCATCAGAGCAGATTGTACTGAGAGTGCACCATATGCGGTGTGAAATACCGCACAGATG
CGTAAGGAGAAAATACCGCATCAGGCGCTCTTCCGCTTCCTCGCTCACTGACTCGCTGCGCTCGGTCGTT
CGGCTGCGGCGAGCGGTATCAGCTCACTCAAAGGCGGTAATACGGTTATCCACAGAATCAGGGGATAACG
CAGGAAAGAACATGTGAGCAAAAGGCCAGCAAAAGGCCAGGAACCGTAAAAAGGCCGCGTTGCTGGCGTT
TTTCCATAGGCTCCGCCCCCCTGACGAGCATCACAAAAATCGACGCTCAAGTCAGAGGTGGCGAAACCCG
ACAGGACTATAAAGATACCAGGCGTTTCCCCCTGGAAGCTCCCTCGTGCGCTCTCCTGTTCCGACCCTGC
CGCTTACCGGATACCTGTCCGCCTTTCTCCCTTCGGGAAGCGTGGCGCTTTCTCATAGCTCACGCTGTAG
GTATCTCAGTTCGGTGTAGGTCGTTCGCTCCAAGCTGGGCTGTGTGCACGAACCCCCCGTTCAGCCCGAC
CGCTGCGCCTTATCCGGTAACTATCGTCTTGAGTCCAACCCGGTAAGACACGACTTATCGCCACTGGCAG
CAGCCACTGGTAACAGGATTAGCAGAGCGAGGTATGTAGGCGGTGCTACAGAGTTCTTGAAGTGGTGGCC
TAACTACGGCTACACTAGAAGGACAGTATTTGGTATCTGCGCTCTGCTGAAGCCAGTTACCTTCGGAAAA
AGAGTTGGTAGCTCTTGATCCGGCAAACAAACCACCGCTGGTAGCGGTGGTTTTTTTGTTTGCAAGCAGC
AGATTACGCGCAGAAAAAAAGGATCTCAAGAAGATCCTTTGATCTTTTCTACGGGGTCTGACGCTCAGTG
GAACGAAAACTCACGTTAAGGGATTTTGGTCATGAGATTATCAAAAAGGATCTTCACCTAGATCCTTTTA
AATTAAAAATGAAGTTTTAAATCAATCTAAAGTATATATGAGTAAACTTGGTCTGACAGTTACCAATGCT
TAATCAGTGAGGCACCTATCTCAGCGATCTGTCTATTTCGTTCATCCATAGTTGCCTGACTCCCCGTCGT
GTAGATAACTACGATACGGGAGGGCTTACCATCTGGCCCCAGTGCTGCAATGATACCGCGAGACCCACGC
TCACCGGCTCCAGATTTATCAGCAATAAACCAGCCAGCCGGAAGGGCCGAGCGCAGAAGTGGTCCTGCAA
CTTTATCCGCCTCCATCCAGTCTATTAATTGTTGCCGGGAAGCTAGAGTAAGTAGTTCGCCAGTTAATAG
TTTGCGCAACGTTGTTGCCATTGCTGCAGGCATCGTGGTGTCACGCTCGTCGTTTGGTATGGCTTCATTC
AGCTCCGGTTCCCAACGATCAAGGCGAGTTACATGATCCCCCATGTTGTGCAAAAAAGCGGTTAGCTCCT
TCGGTCCTCCGATCGTTGTCAGAAGTAAGTTGGCCGCAGTGTTATCACTCATGGTTATGGCAGCACTGCA
TAATTCTCTTACTGTCATGCCATCCGTAAGATGCTTTTCTGTGACTGGTGAGTACTCAACCAAGTCATTC
TGAGAATAGTGTATGCGGCGACCGAGTTGCTCTTGCCCGGCGTCAACACGGGATAATACCGCGCCACATA
GCAGAACTTTAAAAGTGCTCATCATTGGAAAACGTTCTTCGGGGCGAAAACTCTCAAGGATCTTACCGCT
GTTGAGATCCAGTTCGATGTAACCCACTCGTGCACCCAACTGATCTTCAGCATCTTTTACTTTCACCAGC
GTTTCTGGGTGAGCAAAAACAGGAAGGCAAAATGCCGCAAAAAAGGGAATAAGGGCGACACGGAAATGTT
GAATACTCATACTCTTCCTTTTTCAATATTATTGAAGCATTTATCAGGGTTATTGTCTCATGAGCGGATA
CATATTTGAATGTATTTAGAAAAATAAACAAATAGGGGTTCCGCGCACATTTCCCCGAAAAGTGCCACCT
GACGTCTAAGAAACCATTATTATCATGACATTAACCTATAAAAATAGGCGTATCACGAGGCCCTTTCGTC
TTCAA
