>Addgene plasmid #84461 | pTH103 | addgene partial sequence | sequence record 166637 | T0term-R 5'-GCGGCAACCGAGCGTTC-3'
TGATTACGAATTCTTACTTGTACAGCTCGTCCATGCCAAGTGTAATCCCAGCAGCTGTTACAAACTCAAG
AAGGACCATGTGGTCTCTCTTTTCGTTGGGATCTTTCGAAAGGGCAGATTGATAGGACAGGTAATGGTTG
TCTGGTAAAAGGACAGGGCCATCGCCAATTGGAGTATTTTGTTGATAATGGTCTGCTAGTTGAACACCTC
CATCTTCAATGTTGTGTCTAATTTTGAAGTTAGCTTTGATTCCATTCTTTTGTTTGTCTGCTGTGATGTA
TACATTGTGTGAGTTATAGTTGTATTCCAATTTGTGTCCAAGAATGTTTCCATCTTCTTTAAAATCAATA
CCTTTTAACTCGATTCTATTAACAAGGGTATCACCTTCAAACTTGACTTCAGCACGTGTCTTGTAGTTCC
CGTCATCTTTGAAAAATATAGTTCTTTCCTGTACATAACCTTCGGGCATGGCACTCTTGAAAAAGTCATG
CTGTTTCATATGATCTGGGTATCTCGCAAAGCATTGAAGACCATATCCAAGAGTAGTGACAAGTGTTGGC
CATGGAACAGGTAGTTTTCCAGTAGTGCAAATAAGTTTAAGGGTAAGTTTTCCGTATGTTGCATCACCTT
CACCCTCTCCACTGACAGAAAATTTGTGCCCATTAACATCACCATCTAATTCAACAAGAATTGGGACAAC
TCCAGTGAAAAGTTCTTCTCCTTTACTCATAAATAATCATCCTCCTAAGGTACCCGGGGATCCGATGCAT
CTTGCTCGATACATTTGCCCGATAATATATTGATATCTAATCTTTATTTATTATAGATATGTTAGTCATA
ATTTTGCATTAAATAAGTTTTATTAAATATATTTAATGCTCTATTATTTAGTTAATTATAACTAATTAAA
AATGAGA
