>Addgene plasmid #84461 | pTH103 | addgene partial sequence | sequence record 166639 | pBRforEco 5'-AATAGGCGTATCACGAGGC-3'
TTCGAACATATCAAAGCATACGATAGAAAAACAATAAGTTATGATATGTTACATGTAACACCACCTATGG
GTCCCTTAGATGTAGTAAAAGAAAGTACACTTTCAGATAGTGAGGGTTGGGTAGATGTTAACCCAACCAC
ATTACAGCATAAAAGCTACTCTAATGTATTTGCACTTGGTGATGCTTCAAATGTACCTACTTCAAAAACA
GGCGCAGCTATTCGTAAGCAAGCACCTATCGTCGCTAATAATTTATTGCAAGTGATGAATAATCAAATGT
TAACGCATCATTATGATGGTTATACTTCATGCCCTATTGTTACTGGATATAATAGGTTAATACTTGCAGA
GTTTGATTATAATAAAAATACTAAAGAAACAATGCCGTTTAATCAGGCCAAAGAACGTAGAAGTATGTAT
ATATTTAAGAAAGATTTATTACCTAAAATGTATTGGTACGGCATGCTAAAAGGATTAATATAATAAAGTA
CAGAAAACAATAAATTTTTAATGAAAAATCTTTTACTATAAAAGATTAAGTATTTAAATGACGTGTCAGT
GTTGTGTTTATATGTCGTGAATTTTTAGCTCTAAATAGTATAAGATTGAAAAAGTTGTTACTGTTTTAAA
TGATCACGATGAAGTCATTCAATAAGAATGATTATGAAAATAGAAACAGCAGTAAGATATTTTCTAATTG
AAAATCATCTCACTGCTGTTTTTTAAAGGTTTATACCTCATCCTCTAAATTATTTAAAAATAATTAATGG
TATTTGAGCACGTTTAGCGACTTTATGACTGACATTACCAATTTCCATTTCTTGCCAGATATTCAAACCA
CGTGTACTCAAAATGATAGCTTGGTATGTACCTCCAATAGTAATTTCAATAACTTTGTCTGTTGAACACT
AAGAGCAATTTTAATTTCATAATGTGTTGTAAAC
